Addgene plasmid #216609: BRAF - C251Y in pENTR
Purpose: gateway cloning donor vector containing BRAF ASD mutation
Depositing lab: Douglas Allan & Christopher Loewen. Depositing organization: University of British Columbia.
Backbone
  Vector backbone: pCR8-GW-TOPO
  Backbone manufacturer: GenScript
  Backbone size w/o insert (bp): 2800
  Vector type: Gateway Entry Plasmid
Growth in bacteria
  Bacterial resistance: Spectinomycin, 50 μg/mL
  Growth temperature: 37°C
  Growth strain: DH5alpha
  Copy number: High Copy
Gene/Insert
  Gene/Insert name: BRAF
  Species: H. sapiens (human)
  Insert size (bp): 2300
  Mutation: C251Y
  Entrez Gene: BRAF (a.k.a. B-RAF1, B-raf, BRAF-1, BRAF1, NS7, RAFB1)
  Cloning method: Gibson Cloning
  Sequencing primers: 5′ M13 fwd; 3′ M13 rev
Terms and licenses: Academic/Nonprofit Terms; Industry Terms: Not Available to Industry
Depositor comments: insert contains a Kozak sequence that encodes a linker for cloning into N-terminal tagging pDEST vectors
How to cite: BRAF - C251Y in pENTR was a gift from Douglas Allan & Christopher Loewen (Addgene plasmid # 216609 ; http://n2t.net/addgene:216609 ; RRID:Addgene_216609)
