[The description below was written by a language model from this plasmid's Addgene catalogue record and pLannotate feature annotations shown in this document.]
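Description:
BRAF - C251Y in pENTR is a Gateway entry (donor) plasmid built on the pCR8-GW-TOPO backbone and carrying the human BRAF coding sequence with a C251Y substitution, which the record describes as an autism spectrum disorder (ASD)-associated mutation. It is propagated in E. coli from a high-copy ColE1/pUC-type origin and selected with spectinomycin through the aadA (SmR) aminoglycoside adenylyltransferase gene. A fragment of the class 1 integron Pc promoter and a short remnant of a gentamicin resistance gene lie just upstream of that marker. The sequenced plasmid is about 5.1 kb, consistent with a roughly 2.8 kb backbone plus a roughly 2.3 kb insert introduced by Gibson assembly.

The BRAF open reading frame, which encodes the serine/threonine kinase that phosphorylates MAP2K1 to activate the MAP kinase pathway, sits between attL1 and attL2 sites. An LR Clonase reaction can therefore transfer it directionally into any attR-containing destination vector. The entry clone has no eukaryotic promoter, so expression depends on the destination vector chosen. A T7 promoter lies just outside attL2 and points back toward the insert on the opposite strand. rrnB T1 and T2 terminators upstream of the cassette insulate it from read-through transcription, and small lacZα and lacI fragments are backbone remnants. According to the depositor, the insert includes a Kozak sequence designed so that it also reads through as a linker when the gene is moved into N-terminal tagging destination vectors. The plasmid serves as a source clone for generating expression constructs to study the functional consequences of this BRAF variant.
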