Features (pLannotate 1.2.2; 12 found; start..end, strand, type, name):
     42..78      -  CDS            lacZα (fragment): LacZα fragment of β-galactosidase; lacZ fragment
     94..193     +  protein_bind   attL1: mutant version of attL; recombination site for the Gateway® LR reaction LR Clonase™
    202..2499    +  CDS            BRAF: BRAF_HUMAN - Also known as BRAF1, RAFB1. Experimental evidence at protein level: Swiss-Prot protein existence level 1. Protein kinase involved in the transduction of mitogenic signals from the cell membrane to the nucleus (Probable). Phosphorylates MAP2K1, and thereby activates the MAP kinase signal transduction pathway (PubMed:21441910, PubMed:29433126). May play a role in the postsynaptic responses of hippocampal neurons (PubMed:1508179). From Homo sapiens (Human).
   2506..2605    -  protein_bind   attL2: mutant version of attL; recombination site for the Gateway® LR reaction LR Clonase™
   2623..2641    -  promoter       T7 promoter: promoter for bacteriophage T7 RNA polymerase
   2831..2854    +  promoter       Pc promoter (fragment): intI1 (promoter lies within the coding sequence); class 1 integron promoter
   3030..3086    +  CDS            GmR (fragment): gentamycin acetyltransferase; aacC1; confers resistance to gentamycin
   3093..3884    +  CDS            SmR: aminoglycoside adenylyltransferase (Murphy, 1985); aadA; confers resistance to spectinomycin and streptomycin
   3977..4565    +  rep_origin     ori: high-copy-number ColE1/pMB1/pBR322/pUC origin of replication
   4748..4840    +  CDS            lacI (fragment): lac repressor; lacI; The lac repressor binds to the lac operator to inhibit transcription in E. coli. This inhibition can be relieved by adding lactose or isopropyl-β-D-thiogalactopyranoside (IPTG).
   4895..4922    -  terminator     rrnB T2 terminator: transcription terminator T2 from the E. coli rrnB gene
   5054..5097    +  terminator     rrnB T1 terminator: Escherichia coli rrnB; transcription terminator T1 from the E. coli rrnB gene
>Addgene plasmid #216609 | BRAF - C251Y in pENTR | addgene full sequence | sequence record 427170 | Addgene NGS Result
GCCTGGCAGTTCCCTACTCTCGCGTTAACGCTAGCATGGATGTTTTCCCAGTCACGACGTTGTAAAACGA
CGGCCAGTCTTAAGCTCGGGCCCCAAATAATGATTTTATTTTGACTGATAGTGACCTGTTCGTTGCAACA
AATTGATGAGCAATGCTTTTTTATAATGCCAACTTTGTACAAAAAAGCAGGCTCCGGCACCATGGCGGCG
CTGAGCGGTGGCGGTGGTGGCGGCGCGGAGCCGGGCCAGGCTCTGTTCAACGGGGACATGGAGCCCGAGG
CCGGCGCCGGCGCCGGCGCCGCGGCCTCTTCGGCTGCGGACCCTGCCATTCCGGAGGAGGTGTGGAATAT
CAAACAAATGATTAAGTTGACACAGGAACATATAGAGGCCCTATTGGACAAATTTGGTGGGGAGCATAAT
CCACCATCAATATATCTGGAGGCCTATGAAGAATACACCAGCAAGCTAGATGCACTCCAACAAAGAGAAC
AACAGTTATTGGAATCTCTGGGGAACGGAACTGATTTTTCTGTTTCTAGCTCTGCATCAATGGATACCGT
TACATCTTCTTCCTCTTCTAGCCTTTCAGTGCTACCTTCATCTCTTTCAGTTTTTCAAAATCCCACAGAT
GTGGCACGGAGCAACCCCAAGTCACCACAAAAACCTATCGTTAGAGTCTTCCTGCCCAACAAACAGAGGA
CAGTGGTACCTGCAAGGTGTGGAGTTACAGTCCGAGACAGTCTAAAGAAAGCACTGATGATGAGAGGTCT
AATCCCAGAGTGCTGTGCTGTTTACAGAATTCAGGATGGAGAGAAGAAACCAATTGGTTGGGACACTGAT
ATTTCCTGGCTTACTGGAGAAGAATTGCATGTGGAAGTGTTGGAGAATGTTCCACTTACAACACACAACT
TTGTACGAAAAACGTTTTTCACCTTAGCATTTTGTGACTTTTATCGAAAGCTGCTTTTCCAGGGTTTCCG
CTGTCAAACATGTGGTTATAAATTTCACCAGCGTTGTAGTACAGAAGTTCCACTGATGTGTGTTAATTAT
GACCAACTTGATTTGCTGTTTGTCTCCAAGTTCTTTGAACACCACCCAATACCACAGGAAGAGGCGTCCT
TAGCAGAGACTGCCCTAACATCTGGATCATCCCCTTCCGCACCCGCCTCGGACTCTATTGGGCCCCAAAT
TCTCACCAGTCCGTCTCCTTCAAAATCCATTCCAATTCCACAGCCCTTCCGACCAGCAGATGAAGATCAT
CGAAATCAATTTGGGCAACGAGACCGATCCTCATCAGCTCCCAATGTGCATATAAACACAATAGAACCTG
TCAATATTGATGACTTGATTAGAGACCAAGGATTTCGTGGTGATGGAGGATCAACCACAGGTTTGTCTGC
TACCCCCCCTGCCTCATTACCTGGCTCACTAACTAACGTGAAAGCCTTACAGAAATCTCCAGGACCTCAG
CGAGAAAGGAAGTCATCTTCATCCTCAGAAGACAGGAATCGAATGAAAACACTTGGTAGACGGGACTCGA
GTGATGATTGGGAGATTCCTGATGGGCAGATTACAGTGGGACAAAGAATTGGATCTGGATCATTTGGAAC
AGTCTACAAGGGAAAGTGGCATGGTGATGTGGCAGTGAAAATGTTGAATGTGACAGCACCTACACCTCAG
CAGTTACAAGCCTTCAAAAATGAAGTAGGAGTACTCAGGAAAACACGACATGTGAATATCCTACTCTTCA
TGGGCTATTCCACAAAGCCACAACTGGCTATTGTTACCCAGTGGTGTGAGGGCTCCAGCTTGTATCACCA
TCTCCATATCATTGAGACCAAATTTGAGATGATCAAACTTATAGATATTGCACGACAGACTGCACAGGGC
ATGGATTACTTACACGCCAAGTCAATCATCCACAGAGACCTCAAGAGTAATAATATATTTCTTCATGAAG
ACCTCACAGTAAAAATAGGTGATTTTGGTCTAGCTACAGTGAAATCTCGATGGAGTGGGTCCCATCAGTT
TGAACAGTTGTCTGGATCCATTTTGTGGATGGCACCAGAAGTCATCAGAATGCAAGATAAAAATCCATAC
AGCTTTCAGTCAGATGTATATGCATTTGGAATTGTTCTGTATGAATTGATGACTGGACAGTTACCTTATT
CAAACATCAACAACAGGGACCAGATAATTTTTATGGTGGGACGAGGATACCTGTCTCCAGATCTCAGTAA
GGTACGGAGTAACTGTCCAAAAGCCATGAAGAGATTAATGGCAGAGTGCCTCAAAAAGAAAAGAGATGAG
AGACCACTCTTTCCCCAAATTCTCGCCTCTATTGAGCTGCTGGCCCGCTCATTGCCAAAAATTCACCGCA
GTGCATCAGAACCCTCCTTGAATCGGGCTGGTTTCCAAACAGAGGATTTTAGTCTATATGCTTGTGCTTC
TCCAAAAACACCCATCCAGGCAGGGGGATATGGTGCGTTTCCTGTCCACTGATAGACCCAGCTTTCTTGT
ACAAAGTTGGCATTATAAAAAATAATTGCTCATCAATTTGTTGCAACGAACAGGTCACTATCAGTCAAAA
TAAAATCATTATTTGCCATCCAGCTGATATCCCCTATAGTGAGTCGTATTACATGGTCATAGCTGTTTCC
TGGCAGCTCTGGCCCGTGTCTCAAAATCTCTGATGTTACATTGCACAAGATAAAAATATATCATCATGCC
TCCTCTAGACCAGCCAGGACAGAAATGCCTCGACTTCGCTGCTACCCAAGGTTGCCGGGTGACGCACACC
GTGGAAACGGATGAAGGCACGAACCCAGTGGACATAAGCCTGTTCGGTTCGTAAGCTGTAATGCAAGTAG
CGTATGCGCTCACGCAACTGGTCCAGAACCTTGACCGAACGCAGCGGTGGTAACGGCGCAGTGGCGGTTT
TCATGGCTTGTTATGACTGTTTTTTTGGGGTACAGTCTATGCCTCGGGCATCCAAGCAGCAAGCGCGTTA
CGCCGTGGGTCGATGTTTGATGTTATGGAGCAGCAACGATGTTACGCAGCAGGGCAGTCGCCCTAAAACA
AAGTTAAACATTATGAGGGAAGCGGTGATCGCCGAAGTATCGACTCAACTATCAGAGGTAGTTGGCGTCA
TCGAGCGCCATCTCGAACCGACGTTGCTGGCCGTACATTTGTACGGCTCCGCAGTGGATGGCGGCCTGAA
GCCACACAGTGATATTGATTTGCTGGTTACGGTGACCGTAAGGCTTGATGAAACAACGCGGCGAGCTTTG
ATCAACGACCTTTTGGAAACTTCGGCTTCCCCTGGAGAGAGCGAGATTCTCCGCGCTGTAGAAGTCACCA
TTGTTGTGCACGACGACATCATTCCGTGGCGTTATCCAGCTAAGCGCGAACTGCAATTTGGAGAATGGCA
GCGCAATGACATTCTTGCAGGTATCTTCGAGCCAGCCACGATCGACATTGATCTGGCTATCTTGCTGACA
AAAGCAAGAGAACATAGCGTTGCCTTGGTAGGTCCAGCGGCGGAGGAACTCTTTGATCCGGTTCCTGAAC
AGGATCTATTTGAGGCGCTAAATGAAACCTTAACGCTATGGAACTCGCCGCCCGACTGGGCTGGCGATGA
GCGAAATGTAGTGCTTACGTTGTCCCGCATTTGGTACAGCGCAGTAACCGGCAAAATCGCGCCGAAGGAT
GTCGCTGCCGACTGGGCAATGGAGCGCCTGCCGGCCCAGTATCAGCCCGTCATACTTGAAGCTAGACAGG
CTTATCTTGGACAAGAAGAAGATCGCTTGGCCTCGCGCGCAGATCAGTTGGAAGAATTTGTCCACTACGT
GAAAGGCGAGATCACCAAGGTAGTCGGCAAATAACCCTCGAGCCACCCATGACCAAAATCCCTTAACGTG
AGTTACGCGTCGTTCCACTGAGCGTCAGACCCCGTAGAAAAGATCAAAGGATCTTCTTGAGATCCTTTTT
TTCTGCGCGTAATCTGCTGCTTGCAAACAAAAAAACCACCGCTACCAGCGGTGGTTTGTTTGCCGGATCA
AGAGCTACCAACTCTTTTTCCGAAGGTAACTGGCTTCAGCAGAGCGCAGATACCAAATACTGTTCTTCTA
GTGTAGCCGTAGTTAGGCCACCACTTCAAGAACTCTGTAGCACCGCCTACATACCTCGCTCTGCTAATCC
TGTTACCAGTGGCTGCTGCCAGTGGCGATAAGTCGTGTCTTACCGGGTTGGACTCAAGACGATAGTTACC
GGATAAGGCGCAGCGGTCGGGCTGAACGGGGGGTTCGTGCACACAGCCCAGCTTGGAGCGAACGACCTAC
ACCGAACTGAGATACCTACAGCGTGAGCTATGAGAAAGCGCCACGCTTCCCGAAGGGAGAAAGGCGGACA
GGTATCCGGTAAGCGGCAGGGTCGGAACAGGAGAGCGCACGAGGGAGCTTCCAGGGGGAAACGCCTGGTA
TCTTTATAGTCCTGTCGGGTTTCGCCACCTCTGACTTGAGCGTCGATTTTTGTGATGCTCGTCAGGGGGG
CGGAGCCTATGGAAAAACGCCAGCAACGCGGCCTTTTTACGGTTCCTGGCCTTTTGCTGGCCTTTTGCTC
ACATGTTCTTTCCTGCGTTATCCCCTGATTCTGTGGATAACCGTATTACCGCCTTTGAGTGAGCTGATAC
CGCTCGCCGCAGCCGAACGACCGAGCGCAGCGAGTCAGTGAGCGAGGAAGCGGAAGAGCGCCCAATACGC
AAACCGCCTCTCCCCGCGCGTTGGCCGATTCATTAATGCAGCTGGCACGACAGGTTTCCCGACTGGAAAG
CGGGCAGTGAGCGCAACGCAATTAATACGCGTACCGCTAGCCAGGAAGAGTTTGTAGAAACGCAAAAAGG
CCATCCGTCAGGATGGCCTTCTGCTTAGTTTGATGCCTGGCAGTTTATGGCGGGCGTCCTGCCCGCCACC
CTCCGGGCCGTTGCTTCACAACGTTCAAATCCGCTCCCGGCGGATTTGTCCTACTCAGGAGAGCGTTCAC
CGACAAACAACAGATAAAACGAAAGGCCCAGTCTTCCGACTGAGCCTTTCGTTTTATTTGAT
